Addgene plasmid #54818: mGeos2-VEMS-Lifeact-7
Purpose: (Empty Backbone) Localization: Actin, Excitation: 503 / 569, Emission: 514 / 581
Depositing lab: Michael Davidson. Depositing organization: Florida State University, Tallahassee.
Backbone
  Vector backbone: mGeos2-VEMS-Lifeact
  Backbone size w/o insert (bp): 4800
  Vector type: Mammalian Expression
  Selectable markers: Neomycin (select with G418)
  Backbone size (bp): 4800
  Tag / fusion protein: mGeos2-VEMS-Lifeact (C terminal on backbone)
Growth in bacteria
  Bacterial resistance: Kanamycin, 50 μg/mL
  Growth temperature: 37°C
  Growth strain: DH5alpha
  Copy number: High Copy
Gene/Insert
  Gene/Insert name: Lifeact-mGeos2-VEMS
  Tag / fusion protein: mGeos2-VEMS-Lifeact (C terminal on backbone)
Terms and licenses: Academic/Nonprofit Terms; Industry Terms
Depositor comments: . Excitation = 503 / 569; Emission = 514 / 581
How to cite: mGeos2-VEMS-Lifeact-7 was a gift from Michael Davidson (Addgene plasmid # 54818 ; http://n2t.net/addgene:54818 ; RRID:Addgene_54818)
