[The description below was written by a language model from this plasmid's Addgene catalogue record.]
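Description:
mGeos2-VEMS-Lifeact-7 is a mammalian expression plasmid of roughly 4.8 kb that encodes a fusion between Lifeact and the fluorescent protein mGeos2-VEMS. Lifeact is a short peptide that binds filamentous actin, so the fusion is intended to label the actin cytoskeleton in living cells, and the record lists actin as the expected localization. The fluorescent protein is recorded as a C-terminal fusion partner, consistent with the insert name Lifeact-mGeos2-VEMS, placing the actin-binding peptide ahead of the fluorophore. Although the catalogue entry classifies the plasmid as an empty backbone, it already carries this complete fusion.

Two excitation/emission pairs are given, 503/514 nm and 569/581 nm. These indicate a green-emitting and an orange-red-emitting state, as would be expected for a fluorophore that changes colour on illumination, although the record does not describe the conversion mechanism or its conditions. Such a probe would typically suit imaging of actin structures, including highlighting or tracking of selected subpopulations and localization-based microscopy, but the record states no specific application beyond actin labelling.

The plasmid is maintained in E. coli at high copy number under kanamycin selection. It also carries a neomycin resistance marker that allows G418 selection of transfected mammalian cells, for example to derive stable lines. No feature table accompanies the entry, and the promoter driving the fusion, the polyadenylation signal, the origin of replication and the linker between Lifeact and the fluorescent protein are not stated.
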