>Addgene plasmid #54818 | mGeos2-VEMS-Lifeact-7 | depositor partial sequence | sequence record 85215 | insert sequence
ACAAGCTAGTGACGTCAGATCCGCTAGCGCTACCGGACTCAGATCTCGAGCTCAAGCTTCGAATTCCCAC
CATGGGTGTCGCAGATTTGATCAAGAAATTCGAAAGCATCTCAAAGGAAGAACGGGATCCAATGAGTGCG
ATTAAGCCAGACATGAAGATCAAACTCCGTATGGAAGGCAACGTAAACGGGCACCACTTTGTGATCGACG
GAGATGGTACAGGCAAGCCTTTTGAGGGAAAACAGAGTATGGATCTTGAAGTCAAAGAGGGCGGACCTCT
GCCTTTTGCCTTTGATATCCTGACCACTGCATTCATGTACGGCAACAGGGTATTCGCCAAATATCCAGAC
AACATACAAGACTATTTTAAGCAGTCGTTTCCTAAGGGGTATTCGTGGGAACGAAGCTTGACTTTCGAAG
ACGGGGGCATTTGCAACGCCAGAAACGACATAACAATGGAAGGGGACACTTTCTATAATAAAGTTCGATT
TTATGGTACCAACTTTCCCGCCAATGGTCCAGTTATGCAGAAGAAGACGCTGAAATGGGAGCCCTCCACT
GAGAAAATGTATGTGCGTGATGGAGTGCTGACGGGTGATGTAGAGATGGCTTTGTTGCTTGAAGGAAATG
CCCATTACCGATGTGACTCCAGAACTACTTACAAAGCTAAGGAGAAGGGTGTCAAGTTACCAGGCGCCCA
CTTTGTGGACCACTGCATTGAGATTTTAAGCCATGACAAAGATTACAACAAGGTTAAGCTGTATGAGCAT
GCTGTTGCTCATTCTGGATTGCCTGACAATGCCAGACGATAAGCGGCCGCGACTCTAGATCATAATCAGC
CATACCACATTTGTAGAGGTTTTACTTGCTTTAAAAAACCTCCCACACCTCCCCCTGAACCTGAAACATA
AAATGAATGCAATTGTTGTTGTTAACTTGTTTATTGCAGCTTATAATGGTTACAAATAAAGCAATAGCAT
CACAAATTTCACAAATAAAGCATTTTTTTCACTGCATTCTAGTTGTGTTTGTCCAAACTCATCATGTATC
TTACGCGTAAATGTAGCGTTATATTTTTGTAAAATCGCGTAAATTTTTTGTAAATCAGCTCATTTTTACA
TAGCGAAATCGGCAATCCTATAAATCAAAGAATAGACCGAGATAGGGTGGAGGGTTGTTCAGTTGAACAA
GAGTCATATATAAGGACTGGATCCACGTCAGGCGAACGCTCTATCAGGGCGATGGTCACTACTGTGAACA
CACTCACACCCTATCA
