>Addgene plasmid #54818 | mGeos2-VEMS-Lifeact-7 | depositor partial sequence | sequence record 85216 | insert sequence 2
GCATTCAATATAGAGCGTAGTGTGTTCCATATGTACCGCCCAATAGGAACTCCCATGAGCGTCATGGTGG
AGATTTACGTAACTGCCCACTGGCAGTACATTCAAGTGTATCATATGCCAGTACGCCCCCTATTGACGTC
ATGACGGTAAATGGCCCGCCTGGCATATGCCCAGTACATGACTTATGGGACTTTCTACTGGCAGTACATC
TACGTATTAGTCATCGCTATACCATGGTGATGCGTTTTGGCAGTACATCAATGGGCGTGGATAGCGGTTT
GACTCACGGGGATTTCCAAGTCTCCACCCCATTGACGTCAATGGGAGTTTGTTTGGCACCAAAATCAACG
GGACTTTCCAAAATGTCGTAACAACTCCGCCCCATTGACGCAAATGGGCGGTAGGCGTGTACGGTGGGAG
GTCTATATAAGCAGAGCTGGTTTAGTGAACCGTCAGATCCGCTAGCGCTACCGGACTCAGATCTCGAGCT
CAAGCTTCGAATTCCCACCATGGGTGTCGCAGATTTGATCAAGAAATTCGAAAGCATCTCAAAGGAAGAA
CGGGATCCAATGAGTGCGATTAAGCCAGACATGAAGATCAAACTCCGTATGGAAGGCAACGTAAACGGGC
ACCACTTTGTGATCGACGGAGATGGTACAGGCAAGCCTTTTGAGGGAAAACAGAGTATGGATCTTGAAGT
CAAAGAGGGCGGACCTCTGCCTTTTGCCTTTGATATCCTGACCACTGCATTCATGTACGGCAACAGGGTA
TTCGCCAAATATCCAGACAACATACAAGACTATTTTAAGCAGTCGTTTCCTAAGGGGTATTCGTGGGAAC
GAAGCTTGACTTTCGAAGACGGGGGCATTTGCAACGCCAGAAACGACATAACAATGGAAGGGGACACTTT
CTATAATAAAGTTCGATTTTATGGTACCAACTTTCCCGCCAATGGTCCAGTTATGCAGAAGAAGACGCTG
AAATGGGAGCCCTCCACTGAGAAAATGTATGTGCGTGATGGAGTGCTGACGGGTGATGTAGAGATGGCTT
TGTTGCTTGAAGGAAATGCCCATTACCGATGTGACTCCAGAACTACTTACAAAGCTAAGGAGAAGGGTGT
CAAGTTACCAGGCGCCCACTTTGTGGACCACTGCATTGAGATTTTAAGCCATGACAAAGATTACAACAAG
GTTAAGCTGTATGAGCATGCTGTTGCTCATTCTGGATTGCCTGACAATGCCAGACGATAAGCGGCCGCGA
CTCTAGATCATAATCAGCCATACCACATTTTAGAGGTT
