>Addgene plasmid #54818 | mGeos2-VEMS-Lifeact-7 | addgene partial sequence | sequence record 90766 | CMV-F 5'-CGCAAATGGGCGGTAGGCGTG-3'
GTGAACCGTCAGATCCGCTAGCGCTACCGGACTCAGATCTCGAGCTCAAGCTTCGAATTCCCACCATGGG
TGTCGCAGATTTGATCAAGAAATTCGAAAGCATCTCAAAGGAAGAACGGGATCCAATGAGTGCGATTAAG
CCAGACATGAAGATCAAACTCCGTATGGAAGGCAACGTAAACGGGCACCACTTTGTGATCGACGGAGATG
GTACAGGCAAGCCTTTTGAGGGAAAACAGAGTATGGATCTTGAAGTCAAAGAGGGCGGACCTCTGCCTTT
TGCCTTTGATATCCTGACCACTGCATTCATGTACGGCAACAGGGTATTCGCCAAATATCCAGACAACATA
CAAGACTATTTTAAGCAGTCGTTTCCTAAGGGGTATTCGTGGGAACGAAGCTTGACTTTCGAAGACGGGG
GCATTTGCAACGCCAGAAACGACATAACAATGGAAGGGGACACTTTCTATAATAAAGTTCGATTTTATGG
TACCAACTTTCCCGCCAATGGTCCAGTTATGCAGAAGAAGACGCTGAAATGGGAGCCCTCCACTGAGAAA
ATGTATGTGCGTGATGGAGTGCTGACGGGTGATGTAGAGATGGCTTTGTTGCTTGAAGGAAATGCCCATT
ACCGATGTGACTCCAGAACTACTTACAAAGCTAAGGAGAAGGGTGTCAAGTTACCAGGCGCCCACTTTGT
GGACCACTGCATTGAGATTTTAAGCCATGACAAAGATTACAACAAGGTTAAGCTGTATGAGCATGCTGTT
GCTCATTCTGGATTGC
